Addgene plasmid #30715: pBS-F2-AGG
Depositing lab: Nathan Lawson & Scot Wolfe. Depositing organization: University of Massachusetts, Worcester. Publication: Evaluation and application of modularly assembled zinc-finger nucleases in zebrafish. Zhu C, Smith T, McNulty J, Rayla AL, Lakshmanan A, Siekmann AF, Buffardi M, Meng X, Shin J, Padmanabhan A, Cifuentes D, Giraldez AJ, Look AT, Epstein JA, Lawson ND, Wolfe SA. Development. 2011 Oct;138(20):4555-64. 10.1242/dev.066779 PubMed 21937602.
Backbone
  Vector backbone: pBlueScript II SK(+)
  Backbone size w/o insert (bp): 2877
  Vector type: Cloning vector
Growth in bacteria
  Bacterial resistance: Ampicillin, 100 μg/mL
  Growth temperature: 37°C
  Growth strain: DH5alpha
  Growth instructions: XL1Blue
  Copy number: High Copy
Gene/Insert
  Gene/Insert name: F2 AGG
  Insert size (bp): 276
  Cloning method: Restriction Enzyme; 5′ cloning site KpnI (not destroyed); 3′ cloning site XbalI (not destroyed)
  Sequencing primers: 5′ T7; 3′ T3
Terms and licenses: Academic/Nonprofit Terms; Industry Terms: Not Available to Industry
How to cite: pBS-F2-AGG was a gift from Nathan Lawson & Scot Wolfe (Addgene plasmid # 30715 ; http://n2t.net/addgene:30715 ; RRID:Addgene_30715)
