[The description below was written by a language model from this plasmid's Addgene catalogue record.]
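Description:
pBS-F2-AGG is a bacterial cloning vector built on pBlueScript II SK(+), a high-copy phagemid-type plasmid of about 2.9 kb that is propagated in standard E. coli cloning strains and selected with ampicillin. It is not an expression or delivery construct. It serves as an archive plasmid holding a small DNA module that is meant to be excised and recombined with others.

The insert, named F2 AGG, is recorded as 276 bp and sits between KpnI and XbaI sites in the polylinker. Both sites are retained, so the fragment can be released again by restriction digestion. The T7 and T3 primer sites of the backbone flank the insert and are used for sequence verification. The name, together with the associated work on modularly assembled zinc-finger nucleases in zebrafish, suggests that the insert encodes a zinc-finger module intended for the second finger position (F2) of a multi-finger array and recognising the DNA triplet AGG. However, the record does not spell out the insert's composition, species of origin or exact coding content. It also lists no promoter driving the insert, no tags and no reporter.

The plasmid appears to be one member of a library of position-specific finger modules. Combining modules for the different finger positions would give custom DNA-binding arrays, which can then be fused to a nuclease domain in a separate vector for targeted gene disruption. No feature table was supplied, so backbone elements beyond those named in the catalogue fields cannot be confirmed from this record.
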