>Addgene plasmid #30715 | pBS-F2-AGG | depositor partial sequence | sequence record 14145 | Author sequence
GGTACCCGCCCATATGCTTGCCCTGTCGAGTCCTGCGACCGCCGCTTCTCTCGGTCCGACCACCTGACCC
AGCATATCCGGATTCACACAGGCCAGAAGCCCTTCCAGTGTCGCATCTGCATGAGGAACTTCAGCCGTTC
TGACCACCTCACCCAGCACATCCGCACACACACCGGCGAGAAGCCTTTTGCATGCGACATCTGTGGGAGG
AAGTTTGCCCAGTCCAGCGACCTGCAGCGTCACACCAAAATCCATACAGGTGAAAAGTAATCTAGA
