>Addgene plasmid #30715 | pBS-F2-AGG | addgene partial sequence | sequence record 36376 | T7 5'-TAATACGACTCACTATAGGG-3'
CTTGCCCTGTCGAGTCCTGCGACCGCCGCTTCTCTCGGTCCGACCACCTGACCCAGCATATCCGGATTCA
CACAGGCCAGAAGCCCTTCCAGTGTCGCATCTGCATGAGGAACTTCAGCCGTTCTGACCACCTCACCCAG
CACATCCGCACACACACCGGCGAGAAGCCTTTTGCATGCGACATCTGTGGGAGGAAGTTTGCCCAGTCCA
GCGACCTGCAGCGTCACACCAAAATCCATACAGGTGAAAAGTAATCTAGAGCGGCCGCCACCGCGGTGGA
GCTCCAGCTTTTGTTCCCTTTAGTGAGGGTTAATTGCGCGCTTGGCGTAATCATGGTCATAGCTGTTTCC
TGTGTGAAATTGTTATCCGCTCACAATTCCACACAACATACGAGCCGGAAGCATAAAGTGTAAAGCCTGG
GGTGCCTAATGAGTGAGCTAACTCACATTAATTGCGTTGCGCTCACTGCCCGCTTTCCAGTCGGGAAACC
TGTCGTGCCAGCTGCATTAATGAATCGGCCAACGCGCGGGGAGAGGCGGTTTGCGTATTGGGCGCTCTTC
CGCTTCCTCGCTCACTGACTCGCTGCGCTCGGTCGTTCGGCTGCGGCGAGCGGTATCAGCTCACTCAAAG
GCGGTAATACGGTTATCCACAGAATCAGGGGATAACGCAGGAAAGAACATGTGAGCAAAAGGCCAGCAAA
AGGCCAGGAACCGTAAAAAGGCCGCGTTGCTGGCGTTTTTCCATAGGCTCCGCCCCCTGACGAGCATCAC
AAAATCGACGCTCAGTCAGAGT
