>Addgene plasmid #30715 | pBS-F2-AGG | addgene partial sequence | sequence record 37044 | lac_promoter
ATTTCACACAGGAAACAGCTATGACCATGATTACGCCAAGCGCGCAATTAACCCTCACTAAAGGGAACAA
AAGCTGGAGCTCCACCGCGGTGGCGGCCGCTCTAGATTACTTTTCACCTGTATGGATTTTGGTGTGACGC
TGCAGGTCGCTGGACTGGGCAAACTTCCTCCCACAGATGTCGCATGCAAAAGGCTTCTCGCCGGTGTGTG
TGCGGATGTGCTGGGTGAGGTGGTCAGAACGGCTGAAGTTCCTCATGCAGATGCGACACTGGAAGGGCTT
CTGGCCTGTGTGAATCCGGATATGCTGGGTCAGGTGGTCGGACCGAGAGAAGCGGCGGTCGCAGGACTCG
ACAGGGCAAGCATATGGGCGGGTACCCAATTCGCCCTATAGTGAGTCGTATTACGCGCGCTCACTGGCCG
TCGTTTTACAACGTCGTGACTGGGAAAACCCTGGCGTTACCCAACTTAATCGCCTTGCAGCACATCCCCC
TTTCGCCAGCTG
